>Addgene plasmid #66261 | CXCR3-Tango | depositor partial sequence | sequence record 113135 | empty Tango
GACGGATCGGGAGATCTCCCGATCCCCTATGGTGCACTCTCAGTACAATCTGCTCTGATGCCGCATAGTT
AAGCCAGTATCTGCTCCCTGCTTGTGTGTTGGAGGTCGCTGAGTAGTGCGCGAGCAAAATTTAAGCTACA
ACAAGGCAAGGCTTGACCGACAATTGCATGAAGAATCTGCTTAGGGTTAGGCGTTTTGCGCTGCTTCGCG
ATGTACGGGCCAGATATACGCGTTGACATTGATTATTGACTAGTTATTAATAGTAATCAATTACGGGGTC
ATTAGTTCATAGCCCATATATGGAGTTCCGCGTTACATAACTTACGGTAAATGGCCCGCCTGGCTGACCG
CCCAACGACCCCCGCCCATTGACGTCAATAATGACGTATGTTCCCATAGTAACGCCAATAGGGACTTTCC
ATTGACGTCAATGGGTGGAGTATTTACGGTAAACTGCCCACTTGGCAGTACATCAAGTGTATCATATGCC
AAGTACGCCCCCTATTGACGTCAATGACGGTAAATGGCCCGCCTGGCATTATGCCCAGTACATGACCTTA
TGGGACTTTCCTACTTGGCAGTACATCTACGTATTAGTCATCGCTATTACCATGGTGATGCGGTTTTGGC
AGTACATCAATGGGCGTGGATAGCGGTTTGACTCACGGGGATTTCCAAGTCTCCACCCCATTGACGTCAA
TGGGAGTTTGTTTTGGCACCAAAATCAACGGGACTTTCCAAAATGTCGTAACAACTCCGCCCCATTGACG
CAAATGGGCGGTAGGCGTGTACGGTGGGAGGTCTATATAAGCAGAGCTCTCTGGCTAACTAGAGAACCCA
CTGCTTACTGGCTTATCGAAATTAATACGACTCACTATAGGGAGACCCAAGCTGGCTAGCGTTTAAACTT
AAGCTTGGTACCGAGCTCGGATCCACTAGTCCAGTGTGGTGGAATTCTGCAGATATCCAGCACAGTGGCG
GCCGCGCCACCATGAAGACGATCATCGCCCTGAGCTACATCTTCTGCCTGGTATTCGCCGACTACAAGGA
CGATGATGACGCCAGCATCGATACCGGTGGACGCACCCCACCCAGCCTGGGTCCCCAAGATGAGTCCTGC
ACCACCGCCAGCTCCTCCCTGGCCAAGGACACTTCATCGACCGGTGAGAACCTGTACTTCCAGCTAAGAT
TAGATAAAAGTAAAGTGATTAACAGCGCATTAGAGCTGCTTAATGAGGTCGGAATCGAAGGTTTAACAAC
CCGTAAACTCGCCCAGAAGCTAGGTGTAGAGCAGCCTACATTGTATTGGCATGTAAAAAATAAGCGGGCT
TTGCTCGACGCCTTAGCCATTGAGATGTTAGATAGGCACCATACTCACTTTTGCCCTTTAGAAGGGGAAA
GCTGGCAAGATTTTTTACGTAATAACGCTAAAAGTTTTAGATGTGCTTTACTAAGTCATCGCGATGGAGC
AAAAGTACATTTAGGTACACGGCCTACAGAAAAACAGTATGAAACTCTCGAAAATCAATTAGCCTTTTTA
TGCCAACAAGGTTTTTCACTAGAGAATGCATTATATGCACTCAGCGCTGTGGGGCATTTTACTTTAGGTT
GCGTATTGGAAGATCAAGAGCATCAAGTCGCTAAAGAAGAAAGGGAAACACCTACTACTGATAGTATGCC
GCCATTATTACGACAAGCTATCGAATTATTTGATCACCAAGGTGCAGAGCCAGCCTTCTTATTCGGCCTT
GAATTGATCATATGCGGATTAGAAAAACAACTTAAATGTGAAAGTGGGTCCGCGTACAGCCGCGCGCGTA
CGAAAAACAATTACGGGTCTACCATCGAGGGCCTGCTCGATCTCCCGGACGACGACGCCCCCGAAGAGGC
GGGGCTGGCGGCTCCGCGCCTGTCCTTTCTCCCCGCGGGACACACGCGCAGACTGTCGACGGCCCCCCCG
ACCGATGTCAGCCTGGGGGACGAGCTCCACTTAGACGGCGAGGACGTGGCGATGGCGCATGCCGACGCGC
TAGACGATTTCGATCTGGACATGTTGGGGGACGGGGATTCCCCGGGTCCGGGATTTACCCCCCACGACTC
CGCCCCCTACGGCGCTCTGGATATGGCCGACTTCGAGTTTGAGCAGATGTTTACCGATGCCCTTGGAATT
GACGAGTACGGTGGGTAGCTCGAGTCTAGAGGGCCCGTTTAAACCCGCTGATCAGCCTCGACTGTGCCTT
CTAGTTGCCAGCCATCTGTTGTTTGCCCCTCCCCCGTGCCTTCCTTGACCCTGGAAGGTGCCACTCCCAC
TGTCCTTTCCTAATAAAATGAGGAAATTGCATCGCATTGTCTGAGTAGGTGTCATTCTATTCTGGGGGGT
GGGGTGGGGCAGGACAGCAAGGGGGAGGATTGGGAAGACAATAGCAGGCATGCTGGGGATGCGGTGGGCT
CTATGGCTTCTGAGGCGGAAAGAACCAGCTGGGGCTCTAGGGGGTATCCCC
[124 nt withheld, positions 2502-2625]
C
[91 nt withheld, positions 2627-2717]
A
[49 nt withheld, positions 2719-2767]
CCTTTGACGTTGGAGTCCACGTTCTTT
[37 nt withheld, positions 2795-2831]
ACCCTATCTCGGTCTATTCTTTTGATTTATAAGGGATTTTGCCGATTTCGGCCTATTGGTTAAAAAATGA
GCTGATTTAACAAAAATTTAACGCGAATTAATTCTGTGGAATGTGTGTCAGTTAGGGTGTGGAAAGTCCC
CAGGCTCCCCAGCAGGCAGAAGTATGCAAAGCATGCATCTCAATTAGTCAGCAACCAGGTGTGGAAAGTC
CCCAGGCTCCCCAGCAGGCAGAAGTATGCAAAGCATGCATCTCAATTAGTCAGCAACCATAGTCCCGCCC
CTAACTCCGCCCATCCCGCCCCTAACTCCGCCCAGTTCCGCCCATTCTCCGCCCCATGGCTGACTAATTT
TTTTTATTTATGCAGAGGCCGAGGCCGCCTCTGCCTCTGAGCTATTCCAGAAGTAGTGAGGAGGCTTTTT
TGGAGGCCTAGGCTTTTGCAAAAAGCTCCCGGGAGCTTGTATATCCATTTTCGGATCTGATCAAGAGACA
GGATGAGGATCGTTTCGCATGATTGAACAAGATGGATTGCACGCAGGTTCTCCGGCCGCTTGGGTGGAGA
GGCTATTCGGCTATGACTGGGCACAACAGACAATCGGCTGCTCTGATGCCGCCGTGTTCCGGCTGTCAGC
GCAGGGGCGCCCGGTTCTTTTTGTCAAGACCGACCTGTCCGGTGCCCTGAATGAACTGCAGGACGAGGCA
GCGCGGCTATCGTGGCTGGCCACGACGGGCGTTCCTTGCGCAGCTGTGCTCGACGTTGTCACTGAAGCGG
GAAGGGACTGGCTGCTATTGGGCGAAGTGCCGGGGCAGGATCTCCTGTCATCTCACCTTGCTCCTGCCGA
GAAAGTATCCATCATGGCTGATGCAATGCGGCGGCTGCATACGCTTGATCCGGCTACCTGCCCATTCGAC
CACCAAGCGAAACATCGCATCGAGCGAGCACGTACTCGGATGGAAGCCGGTCTTGTCGATCAGGATGATC
TGGACGAAGAGCATCAGGGGCTCGCGCCAGCCGAACTGTTCGCCAGGCTCAAGGCGCGCATGCCCGACGG
CGAGGATCTCGTCGTGACCCATGGCGATGCCTGCTTGCCGAATATCATGGTGGAAAATGGCCGCTTTTCT
GGATTCATCGACTGTGGCCGGCTGGGTGTGGCGGACCGCTATCAGGACATAGCGTTGGCTACCCGTGATA
TTGCTGAAGAGCTTGGCGGCGAATGGGCTGACCGCTTCCTCGTGCTTTACGGTATCGCCGCTCCCGATTC
GCAGCGCATCGCCTTCTATCGCCTTCTTGACGAGTTCTTCTGAGCGGGACTCTGGGGTTCGAAATGACCG
ACCAAGCGACGCCCAACCTGCCATCACGAGATTTCGATTCCACCGCCGCCTTCTATGAAAGGTTGGGCTT
CGGAATCGTTTTCCGGGACGCCGGCTGGATGATCCTCCAGCGCGGGGATCTCATGCTGGAGTTCTTCGCC
CACCCCAACTTGTTTATTGCAGCTTATAATGGTTACAAATAAAGCAATAGCATCACAAATTTCACAAATA
AAGCATTTTTTTCACTGCATTCTAGTTGTGGTTTGTCCAAACTCATCAATGTATCTTATCATGTCTGTAT
ACCGTCGACCTCTAGCTAGAGCTTGGCGTAATCATGGTCATAGCTGTTTCCTGTGTGAAATTGTTATCCG
CTCACAATTCCACACAACATACGAGCCGGAAGCATAAAGTGTAAAGCCTGGGGTGCCTAATGAGTGAGCT
AACTCACATTAATTGCGTTGCGCTCACTGCCCGCTTTCCAGTCGGGAAACCTGTCGTGCCAGCTGCATTA
ATGAATCGGCCAACGCGCGGGGAGAGGCGGTTTGCGTATTGGGCGCTCTTCCGCTTCCTCGCTCACTGAC
TCGCTGCGCTCGGTCGTTCGGCTGCGGCGAGCGGTATCAGCTCACTCAAAGGCGGTAATACGGTTATCCA
CAGAATCAGGGGATAACGCAGGAAAGAACATGTGAGCAAAAGGCCAGCAAAAGGCCAGGAACCGTAAAAA
GGCCGCGTTGCTGGCGTTTTTCCATAGGCTCCGCCCCCCTGACGAGCATCACAAAAATCGACGCTCAAGT
CAGAGGTGGCGAAACCCGACAGGACTATAAAGATACCAGGCGTTTCCCCCTGGAAGCTCCCTCGTGCGCT
CTCCTGTTCCGACCCTGCCGCTTACCGGATACCTGTCCGCCTTTCTCCCTTCGGGAAGCGTGGCGCTTTC
TCATAGCTCACGCTGTAGGTATCTCAGTTCGGTGTAGGTCGTTCGCTCCAAGCTGGGCTGTGTGCACGAA
CCCCCCGTTCAGCCCGACCGCTGCGCCTTATCCGGTAACTATCGTCTTGAGTCCAACCCGGTAAGACACG
ACTTATCGCCACTGGCAGCAGCCACTGGTAACAGGATTAGCAGAGCGAGGTATGTAGGCGGTGCTACAGA
GTTCTTGAAGTGGTGGCCTAACTACGGCTACACTAGAAGAACAGTATTTGGTATCTGCGCTCTGCTGAAG
CCAGTTACCTTCGGAAAAAGAGTTGGTAGCTCTTGATCCGGCAAACAAACCACCGCTGGTAGCGGTTTTT
TTGTTTGCAAGCAGCAGATTACGCGCAGAAAAAAAGGATCTCAAGAAGATCCTTTGATCTTTTCTACGGG
GTCTGACGCTCAGTGGAACGAAAACTCACGTTAAGGGATTTTGGTCATGAGATTATCAAAAAGGATCTTC
ACCTAGATCCTTTTAAATTAAAAATGAAGTTTTAAATCAATCTAAAGTATATATGAGTAAACTTGGTCTG
ACAGTTACCAATGCTTAATCAGTGAGGCACCTATCTCAGCGATCTGTCTATTTCGTTCATCCATAGTTGC
CTGACTCCCCGTCGTGTAGATAACTACGATACGGGAGGGCTTACCATCTGGCCCCAGTGCTGCAATGATA
CCGCGAGACCCACGCTCACCGGCTCCAGATTTATCAGCAATAAACCAGCCAGCCGGAAGGGCCGAGCGCA
GAAGTGGTCCTGCAACTTTATCCGCCTCCATCCAGTCTATTAATTGTTGCCGGGAAGCTAGAGTAAGTAG
TTCGCCAGTTAATAGTTTGCGCAACGTTGTTGCCATTGCTACAGGCATCGTGGTGTCACGCTCGTCGTTT
GGTATGGCTTCATTCAGCTCCGGTTCCCAACGATCAAGGCGAGTTACATGATCCCCCATGTTGTGCAAAA
AAGCGGTTAGCTCCTTCGGTCCTCCGATCGTTGTCAGAAGTAAGTTGGCCGCAGTGTTATCACTCATGGT
TATGGCAGCACTGCATAATTCTCTTACTGTCATGCCATCCGTAAGATGCTTTTCTGTGACTGGTGAGTAC
TCAACCAAGTCATTCTGAGAATAGTGTATGCGGCGACCGAGTTGCTCTTGCCCGGCGTCAATACGGGATA
ATACCGCGCCACATAGCAGAACTTTAAAAGTGCTCATCATTGGAAAACGTTCTTCGGGGCGAAAACTCTC
AAGGATCTTACCGCTGTTGAGATCCAGTTCGATGTAACCCACTCGTGCACCCAACTGATCTTCAGCATCT
TTTACTTTCACCAGCGTTTCTGGGTGAGCAAAAACAGGAAGGCAAAATGCCGCAAAAAAGGGAATAAGGG
CGACACGGAAATGTTGAATACTCATACTCTTCCTTTTTCAATATTATTGAAGCATTTATCAGGGTTATTG
TCTCATGAGCGGATACATATTTGAATGTATTTAGAAAAATAAACAAATAGGGGTTCCGCGCACATTTCCC
CGAAAAGTGCCACCTGACGTC
