>Addgene plasmid #66261 | CXCR3-Tango | depositor partial sequence | sequence record 113136 | CXCR3
ATGGTTCTGGAAGTTTCCGACCACCAGGTGCTTAATGATGCGGAAGTTGCGGCACTGCTGGAAAACTTTA
GCTCATCCTATGACTACGGCGAGAACGAGTCAGACTCTTGCTGTACCTCCCCTCCTTGCCCCCAAGACTT
TAGCTTGAATTTCGATCGGGCCTTCCTGCCCGCACTTTACTCTCTGCTGTTCCTGTTGGGACTGTTGGGC
AACGGGGCCGTGGCAGCAGTACTGTTGAGTCGAAGGACTGCCCTGTCCAGTACCGATACATTTCTGCTGC
ACCTCGCCGTGGCTGACACACTGCTGGTTCTGACCCTGCCCCTTTGGGCAGTCGATGCAGCTGTCCAGTG
GGTTTTCGGGAGTGGACTTTGTAAGGTGGCAGGGGCGCTGTTCAATATCAACTTCTACGCCGGAGCACTG
CTGCTGGCTTGTATAAGCTTCGACCGATATCTGAACATTGTGCACGCCACGCAACTCTATAGAAGAGGCC
CTCCAGCAAGGGTTACACTCACCTGTCTTGCAGTTTGGGGGCTGTGCTTGCTTTTCGCATTGCCCGACTT
CATTTTCCTGAGTGCTCACCATGACGAGCGGCTGAACGCCACTCATTGTCAATACAACTTCCCTCAGGTG
GGGAGAACAGCGCTGCGAGTGCTGCAGTTGGTGGCCGGATTCCTGCTGCCTTTGCTGGTGATGGCGTACT
GCTACGCGCATATTTTGGCGGTCTTGTTGGTTTCTAGAGGGCAAAGGCGGCTGAGGGCTATGCGACTGGT
CGTTGTGGTGGTTGTCGCCTTCGCGCTCTGCTGGACCCCATACCACCTGGTGGTGCTGGTTGATATACTG
ATGGATTTGGGAGCCCTGGCGAGGAATTGCGGTAGAGAAAGCCGGGTCGACGTTGCAAAAAGCGTCACCT
CAGGGCTGGGCTACATGCACTGTTGTCTGAACCCCCTTCTGTACGCATTCGTGGGGGTGAAGTTCCGGGA
ACGCATGTGGATGTTGTTGCTGCGACTGGGTTGCCCTAATCAGCGCGGTCTGCAGCGACAGCCCAGTTCT
TCTCGAAGGGACTCATCATGGTCCGAAACCTCAGAGGCTAGTTATTCTGGCCTC
