>Addgene plasmid #66261 | CXCR3-Tango | addgene partial sequence | sequence record 117359 | CMV-F 5'-CGCAAATGGGCGGTAGGCGTG-3'
TCTCTGGCTAACTAGAGAACCCACTGCTTACTGGCTTATCGAAATTAATACGACTCACTATAGGGAGACC
CAAGCTGGCTAGCGTTTAAACTTAAGCTTGGTACCGAGCTCGGATCCACTAGTCCAGTGTGGTGGAATTC
TGCAGATATCCAGCACAGTGGCGGCCGCGCCACCATGAAGACGATCATCGCCCTGAGCTACATCTTCTGC
CTGGTATTCGCCGACTACAAGGACGATGATGACGCCAGCATCGATATGGTTCTGGAAGTTTCCGACCACC
AGGTGCTTAATGATGCGGAAGTTGCGGCACTGCTGGAAAACTTTAGCTCATCCTATGACTACGGCGAGAA
CGAGTCAGACTCTTGCTGTACCTCCCCTCCTTGCCCCCAAGACTTTAGCTTGAATTTCGATCGGGCCTTC
CTGCCCGCACTTTACTCTCTGCTGTTCCTGTTGGGACTGTTGGGCAACGGGGCCGTGGCAGCAGTACTGT
TGAGTCGAAGGACTGCCCTGTCCAGTACCGATACATTTCTGCTGCACCTCGCCGTGGCTGACACACTGCT
GGTTCTGACCCTGCCCCTTTGGGCAGTCGATGCAGCTGTCCAGTGGGTTTTCGGGAGTGGACTTTGTAAG
GTGGCAGGGGCGCTGTTCAATATCAACTTCTACGCCGGAGCACTGCTGCTGGCTTGTATAAGCTTCGACC
GATATCTGAACATTGTGCACGCCACGCAACTCTATAGAAGAGGCCCTCCAGCAAGGGTTACACTCACCTG
TCTTGCAGTTTGGGGGCTGTGCTTGCTTTTCGCATTGCCCGACTTCATTTTCCTGAGTGCTCACCATGAC
GAGCGGCTGAACGCCACTCATTGTCAATACAACTTCCCTCAGGTGGGGAGAACAGCGCTGCGAGTGCTGC
AGTTGGTGGCCGGATTCCTGCTGCCTTTGCTGGTGATGGCGTACTGCTACGCGCATATTTTGGCGGTCTT
GTTG
