>Addgene plasmid #66261 | CXCR3-Tango | addgene partial sequence | sequence record 118036 | Tet-R 5'-GGCGAGTTTACGGGTTGTTA-3'
CTCTATGCGCTGTTATCACTTTACTTTTATCTAATCTTAGCTGGAAGTACAGGTTCTCACCGGTCGATGA
AGTGTCCTTGGCCAGGGAGGAGCTGGCGGTGGTGCAGGACTCATCTTGGGGACCCAGGCTGGGTGGGGTG
CGTCCACCGGTATCGATGAGGCCAGAATAACTAGCCTCTGAGGTTTCGGACCATGATGAGTCCCTTCGAG
AAGAACTGGGCTGTCGCTGCAGACCGCGCTGATTAGGGCAACCCAGTCGCAGCAACAACATCCACATGCG
TTCCCGGAACTTCACCCCCACGAATGCGTACAGAAGGGGGTTCAGACAACAGTGCATGTAGCCCAGCCCT
GAGGTGACGCTTTTTGCAACGTCGACCCGGCTTTCTCTACCGCAATTCCTCGCCAGGGCTCCCAAATCCA
TCAGTATATCAACCAGCACCACCAGGTGGTATGGGGTCCAGCAGAGCGCGAAGGCGACAACCACCACAAC
GACCAGTCGCATAGCCCTCAGCCGCCTTTGCCCTCTAGAAACCAACAAGACCGCCAAAATATGCGCGTAG
CAGTACGCCATCACCAGCAAAGGCAGCAGGAATCCGGCCACCAACTGCAGCACTCGCAGCGCTGTTCTCC
CCACCTGAGGGAAGTTGTATTGACAATGAGTGGCGTTCAGCCGCTCGTCATGGTGAGCACTCAGGAAAAT
GAAGTCGGGCAATGCGAAAAGCAAGCACAGCCCCCAAACTGCAAGACAGGTGAGTGTAACCCTTGCTGGA
GGGCCTCTTCTATAGAGTTGCGTGGCGTGCACAATGTTCAGATATCGGTCGAAGCTTATACAAGCCAGCA
GCAGTGCTCCGGCGTAGAAGTTGATATTGAACAGCGCCCCTGCCACCTTACAAAGTCCACTCCCGAAAAC
CCACTGGACAGCTGCATCGACTGCCCAAAGGGGCAGGGTCAGAACCAGCAGTGTGTCAGCCACGGCGAGG
TGCAGCAGAAATGTATCGGTACTGGACAGGGCAGTCCTTCGACTCAACAGTACTGCTGCCACGGCCCCGT
TGCCC
