[The description below was written by a language model from this plasmid's Addgene catalogue record.]
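Description:
CXCR3-Tango is a mammalian expression plasmid from the PRESTO-Tango collection, built on an "empty Tango" backbone that was itself derived from pcDNA3.1(+). It is maintained in E. coli as a high-copy plasmid under ampicillin selection and carries a neomycin resistance marker, so transfected mammalian cells can be selected with G418. The insert is the human chemokine receptor CXCR3 (about 1.1 kb), placed between a retained NotI site and a downstream site under the control of the CMV promoter. An N-terminal FLAG tag is supplied by the backbone, which allows detection of the expressed receptor.

The construct is designed for an arrestin-recruitment assay with a transcriptional readout. The depositor's comments indicate that a tTA transcriptional activator sequence lies downstream of the receptor, so the receptor is expressed as a fusion with it. As the stated purpose describes, transcriptional activation follows arrestin translocation to the activated receptor, turning ligand engagement into a measurable transcriptional output independent of the receptor's G protein coupling. The record does not itemise the other elements of the Tango module, such as linker or protease cleavage sequences, nor the reporter and arrestin components that the assay requires from the host cell line. The depositor also notes that most vectors in this series carry an XbaI site rather than XhoI downstream of tTA, so the identity of the 3′ site in a given clone should be confirmed by sequencing. The plasmid is one of a genome-scale set made to screen the druggable human GPCRome in parallel, and it was produced under a programme aimed at providing tools for understudied drug-target families.
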