Addgene plasmid #66261: CXCR3-Tango
Purpose: Expression of G protein-coupled receptors for PRESTO-Tango: parallel receptorome expression and screening via transcriptional output, with transcriptional activation following arrestin translocation
Depositing lab: Bryan Roth. Depositing organization: University of North Carolina at Chapel Hill. Publication: PRESTO-Tango as an open-source resource for interrogation of the druggable human GPCRome. Kroeze WK, Sassano MF, Huang XP, Lansu K, McCorvy JD, Giguere PM, Sciaky N, Roth BL. Nat Struct Mol Biol. 2015 May;22(5):362-9. doi: 10.1038/nsmb.3014. Epub 2015 Apr 20. PubMed 25895059.
Backbone
  Vector backbone: empty Tango
  Backbone size w/o insert (bp): 6632
  Vector type: Mammalian Expression
  Selectable markers: Neomycin (select with G418)
Growth in bacteria
  Bacterial resistance: Ampicillin, 100 μg/mL
  Growth temperature: 37°C
  Growth strain: DH5alpha
  Copy number: High Copy
Gene/Insert
  Gene/Insert name: CXCR3
  Species: H. sapiens (human)
  Insert size (bp): 1104
  Entrez Gene: CXCR3 (a.k.a. CD182, CD183, CKR-L2, CMKAR3, GPR9, IP10-R, Mig-R, MigR)
  Promoter: CMV
  Tag / fusion protein: FLAG (N terminal on backbone)
  Cloning method: Restriction Enzyme; 5′ cloning site NotI (not destroyed); 3′ cloning site XhoI (unknown if destroyed)
  Sequencing primers: 5′ CMV-F; 3′ Tet-R
Terms and licenses: Academic/Nonprofit Terms; Industry Terms: Not Available to Industry
Depositor comments: Please note: Most of the PRESTO-Tango vectors do not contain the XhoI cut site downstream of the tTA sequence and instead carry an XbaI site. If you need to perform an XhoI digest we recommend sequencing with a forward primer at the C-terminus of tTA to determine which of the two sites is present. Suggested primer: 5-gagctccacttagacggcgagg-3. Original backbone was pcDNA3.1(+). These plasmids were generated as part of the Illuminating the Druggable Genome (IDG) program sponsored by the NIH Common Fund. The goal of this program is to identify, gather, and distribute information and resources for proteins that currently are not well-studied yet belong to commonly drug-targeted protein families: protein kinases, non-olfactory G-protein coupled receptors (GPCRs), and ion channels. The IDG program is designed to develop fundamental research tools for understudied proteins, elucidate their function, and disseminate the IDG-related resources and data to the greater scientific community.
How to cite: CXCR3-Tango was a gift from Bryan Roth (Addgene plasmid # 66261 ; http://n2t.net/addgene:66261 ; RRID:Addgene_66261)
